Addgene plasmid #52149: pChlr-3NQ
Purpose: Encodes module 3 with amino acids 12N-16Q for recognition of nt 6U
Depositing lab: Huimin Zhao. Depositing organization: University of Illinois at Urbana-Champaign. Publication: Modular assembly of designer PUF proteins for specific post-transcriptional regulation of endogenous RNA. Abil Z, Denard CA, Zhao H. J Biol Eng. 2014 Mar 1;8(1):7. 10.1186/1754-1611-8-7 PubMed 24581042.
Backbone
  Vector backbone: pChlr-pNEB193
  Backbone manufacturer: New England Biolabs
  Backbone size w/o insert (bp): 2280
  Total vector size (bp): 2340
  Modifications to backbone: Replaced the original ampicillin resistance gene Bla with the chloramphenicol resistance gene Cam from pACYC (New England Biolabs) using the Gibson Assembly method.
  Vector type: Bacterial Expression
Growth in bacteria
  Bacterial resistance: Chloramphenicol, 25 μg/mL
  Growth temperature: 37°C
  Growth strain: Top10
  Copy number: High Copy
Gene/Insert
  Gene/Insert name: Pumilio homology domain amino acids 97-132 (alt name: PUM-HD module 3)
  Species: H. sapiens (human)
  Insert size (bp): 36
  Mutation: Changed 12C to 12N in Module 3
  GenBank ID: D43951
  Entrez Gene: PUM1 (a.k.a. HSPUM, NEDMSF, PUMH, PUMH1, PUML1, SCA47)
  Cloning method: Unknown
  Sequencing primers: 5′ M13 For; 3′ M13 Rev
Terms and licenses: Academic/Nonprofit Terms; Industry Terms: Not Available to Industry
How to cite: pChlr-3NQ was a gift from Huimin Zhao (Addgene plasmid # 52149 ; http://n2t.net/addgene:52149 ; RRID:Addgene_52149)
