[The description below was written by a language model from this plasmid's Addgene catalogue record.]
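Description:
pChlr-3NQ is a small, high-copy bacterial plasmid (about 2.3 kb in total) that stores a single building block for the modular assembly of designer PUF RNA-binding proteins. Its backbone, pChlr-pNEB193, is a derivative of the pUC-type cloning vector pNEB193 in which the original ampicillin resistance gene (bla) was replaced by the chloramphenicol resistance gene from pACYC using Gibson assembly. The plasmid is therefore propagated in E. coli under chloramphenicol selection. Although it is catalogued as a bacterial expression vector, the record names no promoter driving the insert, and no feature table is provided. The insert is flanked by M13 forward and reverse sequencing primer sites.

The payload is module 3 of the human PUM1 Pumilio homology domain (PUM-HD), covering amino acids 97–132 of that domain. The insert size is recorded as 36, which matches the number of residues in this span rather than a plausible base-pair length; the stated difference between backbone and total size is 60 bp, so the exact insert length is not clear from the record. In PUF proteins each repeat contacts one RNA base, and specificity is set largely by residues at defined positions within the repeat. In this module position 12 has been changed from cysteine to asparagine, giving the 12N–16Q combination intended to recognise uracil at position 6 of the target RNA.

The plasmid is one member of a library of repeat variants that can be combined to build custom PUM-HD proteins with chosen RNA specificities, for post-transcriptional regulation of endogenous transcripts. The method used to clone or excise the module is not stated.
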