>Addgene plasmid #52149 | pChlr-3NQ | depositor partial sequence | sequence record 80749 | M13F(-40)
GGTCTCAAGGTCACGTCCTGTCATTGGCACTACAGATGTATGGCAACCGTGTTATCCAGAAAGCTCTTGA
GTTTATTCCTTCAGACCAGCAGAATGAGATGGTTCGGGAACTAGATGGCAGAGACCAAGCTTGGCGTAAT
CATGGTCATAGCTGTTTCCTGTGTGAAATTGTTATCCGCTCACAATTCCACACAACATACGAGCCGGAAG
CATAAAGTGTAAAGCCTGGGGTGCCTAATGAGTGAGCTAACTCACATTAATTGCGTTGCGCTCACTGCCC
GCTTTCCAGTCGGGAAACCTGTCGTGCCAGCTGCATTAATGAATCGGCCAACGCGCGGGGAGAGGCGGTT
TGCGTATTGGGCGCTCTTCCGCTTCCTCGCTCACTGA
