>Addgene plasmid #52149 | pChlr-3NQ | addgene partial sequence | sequence record 89940 | M13pUC-Fwd 5'-CCCAGTCACGACGTTGTAAAACG-3'
CGAGCTCGGTCTCAAGGTCACGTCCTGTCATTGGCACTACAGATGTATGGCAACCGTGTTATCCAGAAAG
CTCTTGAGTTTATTCCTTCAGACCAGCAGAATGAGATGGTTCGGGAACTAGATGGCAGAGACCAAGCTTG
GCGTAATCATGGTCATAGCTGTTTCCTGTGTGAAATTGTTATCCGCTCACAATTCCACACAACATACGAG
CCGGAAGCATAAAGTGTAAAGCCTGGGGTGCCTAATGAGTGAGCTAACTCACATTAATTGCGTTGCGCTC
ACTGCCCGCTTTCCAGTCGGGAAACCTGTCGTGCCAGCTGCATTAATGAATCGGCCAACGCGCGGGGAGA
GGCGGTTTGCGTATTGGGCGCTCTTCCGCTTCCTCGCTCACTGACTCGCTGCGCTCGGTCGTTCGGCTGC
GGCGAGCGGTATCAGCTCACTCAAAGGCGGTAATACGGTTATCCACAGAATCAGGGGATAACGCAGGAAA
GAACATGTGAGCAAAAGGCCAGCAAAAGGCCAGGAACCGTAAAAAGGCCGCGTTGCTGGCGTTTTTCCAT
AGGCTCCGCCCCCCTGACGAGCATCACAAAAATCGACGCTCAAGTCAGAGGTGGTGAAACCCGACAGGAC
TATAAAGATACCAGGCGTTTCCCCCTGGAAGCTCCCTCGTGCGCTCTCCTGTTCCGACCCTGCCGCTTAC
CGGATACCTGTCCGCCTTTCTCCCTTCGGGAAGCGTGGCGCTTTCTCATAGCTCACGCTGTAGGTATCTC
AGTTCGGTGTAGGTCGTTCGCTCCAAGCTGGGCTGTGTGCACGAACC
